>Addgene plasmid #46477 | pGEX Sap-SH2 | depositor full sequence | sequence record 65675 | Full Sequence
ACGTTATCGACTGCACGGTGCACCAATGCTTCTGGCGTCAGGCAGCCATCGGAAGCTGTGGTATGGCTGT
GCAGGTCGTAAATCACTGCATAATTCGTGTCGCTCAAGGCGCACTCCCGTTCTGGATAATGTTTTTTGCG
CCGACATCATAACGGTTCTGGCAAATATTCTGAAATGAGCTGTTGACAATTAATCATCGGCTCGTATAAT
GTGTGGAATTGTGAGCGGATAACAATTTCACACAGGAAACAGTATTCATGTCCCCTATACTAGGTTATTG
GAAAATTAAGGGCCTTGTGCAACCCACTCGACTTCTTTTGGAATATCTTGAAGAAAAATATGAAGAGCAT
TTGTATGAGCGCGATGAAGGTGATAAATGGCGAAACAAAAAGTTTGAATTGGGTTTGGAGTTTCCCAATC
TTCCTTATTATATTGATGGTGATGTTAAATTAACACAGTCTATGGCCATCATACGTTATATAGCTGACAA
GCACAACATGTTGGGTGGTTGTCCAAAAGAGCGTGCAGAGATTTCAATGCTTGAAGGAGCGGTTTTGGAT
ATTAGATACGGTGTTTCGAGAATTGCATATAGTAAAGACTTTGAAACTCTCAAAGTTGATTTTCTTAGCA
AGCTACCTGAAATGCTGAAAATGTTCGAAGATCGTTTATGTCATAAAACATATTTAAATGGTGATCATGT
AACCCATCCTGACTTCATGTTGTATGACGCTCTTGATGTTGTTTTATACATGGACCCAATGTGCCTGGAT
GCGTTCCCAAAATTAGTTTGTTTTAAAAAACGTATTGAAGCTATCCCACAAATTGATAAGTACTTGAAAT
CCAGCAAGTATATAGCATGGCCTTTGCAGGGCTGGCAAGCCACGTTTGGTGGTGGCGACCATCCTCCAAA
ATCGGATCTGGAAGTTCTGTTCCAGGGGCCCCTGGGATCCGTGGCTGTGTATCATGGCAAAATCAGCAGG
GAAACCGGCGAGAAGCTCCTGCTTGCCACTGGGCTGGATGGCAGCTATTTGCTGAGGGACAGCGAGAGCG
TGCCAGGCGTGTACTGCCTATGTGTGCTGTATCACGGTTACATTTATACATACCGAGTGTCCCAGACAGA
AACAGGTTCTTGGAGTGCTGAGACAGCACCTGGGGTACATAAAAGATATTTCCGGAAAATAAAAAATCTC
ATTTCAGCATTTCAGAAGCCAGATCAAGGCATTGTAATACCTCTGCAGTATCCAGTTGAGAAGAAGTCCT
CAGCTAGAAGTACACAAGGTACTACAGGGATAAGAGAAGATCCTGATGTCTGCCTGAAAGCCCCAGGAAT
TCTATGAGCGGCCGCATCGTGACTGACTGACGATCTGCCTCGCGCGTTTCGGTGATGACGGTGAAAACCT
CTGACACATGCAGCTCCCGGAGACGGTCACAGCTTGTCTGTAAGCGGATGCCGGGAGCAGACAAGCCCGT
CAGGGCGCGTCAGCGGGTGTTGGCGGGTGTCGGGGCGCAGCCATGACCCAGTCACGTAGCGATAGCGGAG
TGTATAATTCTTGAAGACGAAAGGGCCTCGTGATACGCCTATTTTTATAGGTTAATGTCATGATAATAAT
GGTTTCTTAGACGTCAGGTGGCACTTTTCGGGGAAATGTGCGCGGAACCCCTATTTGTTTATTTTTCTAA
ATACATTCAAATATGTATCCGCTCATGAGACAATAACCCTGATAAATGCTTCAATAATATTGAAAAAGGA
AGAGTATGAGTATTCAACATTTCCGTGTCGCCCTTATTCCCTTTTTTGCGGCATTTTGCCTTCCTGTTTT
TGCTCACCCAGAAACGCTGGTGAAAGTAAAAGATGCTGAAGATCAGTTGGGTGCACGAGTGGGTTACATC
GAACTGGATCTCAACAGCGGTAAGATCCTTGAGAGTTTTCGCCCCGAAGAACGTTTTCCAATGATGAGCA
CTTTTAAAGTTCTGCTATGTGGCGCGGTATTATCCCGTGTTGACGCCGGGCAAGAGCAACTCGGTCGCCG
CATACACTATTCTCAGAATGACTTGGTTGAGTACTCACCAGTCACAGAAAAGCATCTTACGGATGGCATG
ACAGTAAGAGAATTATGCAGTGCTGCCATAACCATGAGTGATAACACTGCGGCCAACTTACTTCTGACAA
CGATCGGAGGACCGAAGGAGCTAACCGCTTTTTTGCACAACATGGGGGATCATGTAACTCGCCTTGATCG
TTGGGAACCGGAGCTGAATGAAGCCATACCAAACGACGAGCGTGACACCACGATGCCTGCAGCAATGGCA
ACAACGTTGCGCAAACTATTAACTGGCGAACTACTTACTCTAGCTTCCCGGCAACAATTAATAGACTGGA
TGGAGGCGGATAAAGTTGCAGGACCACTTCTGCGCTCGGCCCTTCCGGCTGGCTGGTTTATTGCTGATAA
ATCTGGAGCCGGTGAGCGTGGGTCTCGCGGTATCATTGCAGCACTGGGGCCAGATGGTAAGCCCTCCCGT
ATCGTAGTTATCTACACGACGGGGAGTCAGGCAACTATGGATGAACGAAATAGACAGATCGCTGAGATAG
GTGCCTCACTGATTAAGCATTGGTAACTGTCAGACCAAGTTTACTCATATATACTTTAGATTGATTTAAA
ACTTCATTTTTAATTTAAAAGGATCTAGGTGAAGATCCTTTTTGATAATCTCATGACCAAAATCCCTTAA
CGTGAGTTTTCGTTCCACTGAGCGTCAGACCCCGTAGAAAAGATCAAAGGATCTTCTTGAGATCCTTTTT
TTCTGCGCGTAATCTGCTGCTTGCAAACAAAAAAACCACCGCTACCAGCGGTGGTTTGTTTGCCGGATCA
AGAGCTACCAACTCTTTTTCCGAAGGTAACTGGCTTCAGCAGAGCGCAGATACCAAATACTGTCCTTCTA
GTGTAGCCGTAGTTAGGCCACCACTTCAAGAACTCTGTAGCACCGCCTACATACCTCGCTCTGCTAATCC
TGTTACCAGTGGCTGCTGCCAGTGGCGATAAGTCGTGTCTTACCGGGTTGGACTCAAGACGATAGTTACC
GGATAAGGCGCAGCGGTCGGGCTGAACGGGGGGTTCGTGCACACAGCCCAGCTTGGAGCGAACGACCTAC
ACCGAACTGAGATACCTACAGCGTGAGCTATGAGAAAGCGCCACGCTTCCCGAAGGGAGAAAGGCGGACA
GGTATCCGGTAAGCGGCAGGGTCGGAACAGGAGAGCGCACGAGGGAGCTTCCAGGGGGAAACGCCTGGTA
TCTTTATAGTCCTGTCGGGTTTCGCCACCTCTGACTTGAGCGTCGATTTTTGTGATGCTCGTCAGGGGGG
CGGAGCCTATGGAAAAACGCCAGCAACGCGGCCTTTTTACGGTTCCTGGCCTTTTGCTGGCCTTTTGCTC
ACATGTTCTTTCCTGCGTTATCCCCTGATTCTGTGGATAACCGTATTACCGCCTTTGAGTGAGCTGATAC
CGCTCGCCGCAGCCGAACGACCGAGCGCAGCGAGTCAGTGAGCGAGGAAGCGGAAGAGCGCCTGATGCGG
TATTTTCTCCTTACGCATCTGTGCGGTATTTCACACCGCATAAATTCCGACACCATCGAATGGTGCAAAA
CCTTTCGCGGTATGGCATGATAGCGCCCGGAAGAGAGTCAATTCAGGGTGGTGAATGTGAAACCAGTAAC
GTTATACGATGTCGCAGAGTATGCCGGTGTCTCTTATCAGACCGTTTCCCGCGTGGTGAACCAGGCCAGC
CACGTTTCTGCGAAAACGCGGGAAAAAGTGGAAGCGGCGATGGCGGAGCTGAATTACATTCCCAACCGCG
TGGCACAACAACTGGCGGGCAAACAGTCGTTGCTGATTGGCGTTGCCACCTCCAGTCTGGCCCTGCACGC
GCCGTCGCAAATTGTCGCGGCGATTAAATCTCGCGCCGATCAACTGGGTGCCAGCGTGGTGGTGTCGATG
GTAGAACGAAGCGGCGTCGAAGCCTGTAAAGCGGCGGTGCACAATCTTCTCGCGCAACGCGTCAGTGGGC
TGATCATTAACTATCCGCTGGATGACCAGGATGCCATTGCTGTGGAAGCTGCCTGCACTAATGTTCCGGC
GTTATTTCTTGATGTCTCTGACCAGACACCCATCAACAGTATTATTTTCTCCCATGAAGACGGTACGCGA
CTGGGCGTGGAGCATCTGGTCGCATTGGGTCACCAGCAAATCGCGCTGTTAGCGGGCCCATTAAGTTCTG
TCTCGGCGCGTCTGCGTCTGGCTGGCTGGCATAAATATCTCACTCGCAATCAAATTCAGCCGATAGCGGA
ACGGGAAGGCGACTGGAGTGCCATGTCCGGTTTTCAACAAACCATGCAAATGCTGAATGAGGGCATCGTT
CCCACTGCGATGCTGGTTGCCAACGATCAGATGGCGCTGGGCGCAATGCGCGCCATTACCGAGTCCGGGC
TGCGCGTTGGTGCGGATATCTCGGTAGTGGGATACGACGATACCGAAGACAGCTCATGTTATATCCCGCC
GTCAACCACCATCAAACAGGATTTTCGCCTGCTGGGGCAAACCAGCGTGGACCGCTTGCTGCAACTCTCT
CAGGGCCAGGCGGTGAAGGGCAATCAGCTGTTGCCCGTCTCACTGGTGAAAAGAAAAACCACCCTGGCGC
CCAATACGCAAACCGCCTCTCCCCGCGCGTTGGCCGATTCATTAATGCAGCTGGCACGACAGGTTTCCCG
ACTGGAAAGCGGGCAGTGAGCGCAACGCAATTAATGTGAGTTAGCTCACTCATTAGGCACCCCAGGCTTT
ACACTTTATGCTTCCGGCTCGTATGTTGTGTGGAATTGTGAGCGGATAACAATTTCACACAGGAAACAGC
TATGACCATGATTACGGATTCACTGGCCGTCGTTTTACAACGTCGTGACTGGGAAAACCCTGGCGTTACC
CAACTTAATCGCCTTGCAGCACATCCCCCTTTCGCCAGCTGGCGTAATAGCGAAGAGGCCCGCACCGATC
GCCCTTCCCAACAGTTGCGCAGCCTGAATGGCGAATGGCGCTTTGCCTGGTTTCCGGCACCAGAAGCGGT
GCCGGAAAGCTGGCTGGAGTGCGATCTTCCTGAGGCCGATACTGTCGTCGTCCCCTCAAACTGGCAGATG
CACGGTTACGATGCGCCCATCTACACCAACGTAACCTATCCCATTACGGTCAATCCGCCGTTTGTTCCCA
CGGAGAATCCGACGGGTTGTTACTCGCTCACATTTAATGTTGATGAAAGCTGGCTACAGGAAGGCCAGAC
GCGAATTATTTTTGATGGCGTTGGAATT
Features (pLannotate 1.2.2; 17 found; start..end, strand, type, name):
      6..107     -  CDS            yciV (fragment): RNAAM_ECOLI - Also known as trpH From Escherichia coli (strain K12).
    183..211     +  promoter       tac promoter: strong E. coli promoter; hybrid between the trp and lac UV5 promoters
    219..235     +  protein_bind   lac operator: The lac repressor binds to the lac operator to inhibit transcription in E. coli. This inhibition can be relieved by adding lactose or isopropyl-β-D-thiogalactopyranoside (IPTG). lac repressor encoded by lacI
    258..911     +  CDS            GST26_SCHJA: Experimental evidence at protein level: Swiss-Prot protein existence level 1. GST isoenzymes appear to play a central role in the parasite detoxification system. Other functions are also suspected including a role in increasing the solubility of haematin in the parasite gut. From Schistosoma japonicum (Blood fluke).
    948..1325    +  CDS            SH2D1A: SH21A_HUMAN - Also known as DSHP, SAP. Experimental evidence at protein level: Swiss-Prot protein existence level 1. Cytoplasmic adapter regulating receptors of the signaling lymphocytic activation molecule (SLAM) family such as SLAMF1, CD244, LY9, CD84, SLAMF6 and SLAMF7. In SLAM signaling seems to cooperate with SH2D1B/EAT-2. Initially it has been proposed that association with SLAMF1 prevents SLAMF1 binding to inhibitory effectors including INPP5D/SHIP1 and PTPN11/SHP-2 (PubMed:11806999). However, by simultaneous interactions, recruits FYN which subsequently phosphorylates and activates SLA
   1365..1404    +  CDS            rop (fragment): Rop protein, which maintains plasmids at low copy number; rop
   1506..1546    +  misc_feature   bom (fragment): basis of mobility region from pBR322
   1651..1755    +  promoter       AmpR promoter: bla
   1756..2616    +  CDS            AmpR: β-lactamase; bla; confers resistance to ampicillin, carbenicillin, and related antibiotics
   2787..3375    +  rep_origin     ori: high-copy-number ColE1/pMB1/pBR322/pUC origin of replication
   3561..3612    -  misc_feature   bom (fragment): basis of mobility region from pBR322
   3619..3696    +  promoter       lacIq promoter: lacI (mutant); In the lacIq allele, a single base change in the promoter boosts expression of the lacI gene about 10-fold.
   3697..4779    +  CDS            lacI: lac repressor; lacI; The lac repressor binds to the lac operator to inhibit transcription in E. coli. This inhibition can be relieved by adding lactose or isopropyl-β-D-thiogalactopyranoside (IPTG).
   4792..4813    +  protein_bind   CAP binding site: CAP binding activates transcription in the presence of cAMP. E. coli catabolite activator protein
   4828..4858    +  promoter       lac promoter: promoter for the E. coli lac operon
   4866..4882    +  protein_bind   lac operator: The lac repressor binds to the lac operator to inhibit transcription in E. coli. This inhibition can be relieved by adding lactose or isopropyl-β-D-thiogalactopyranoside (IPTG). lac repressor encoded by lacI
   4902..5075    +  CDS            lacZα: LacZα fragment of β-galactosidase; lacZ fragment
