[The description below was written by a language model from this plasmid's Addgene catalogue record and pLannotate feature annotations shown in this document.]
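Description:
pGEX Sap-SH2 is a bacterial expression plasmid built on the pGEX6P1 backbone for producing a GST fusion of the human adapter protein SAP (SH2D1A) in E. coli. The annotated sequence is 5,348 nt long. It is propagated through a ColE1/pMB1-type origin and selected with ampicillin through the β-lactamase (AmpR) gene and its promoter. The catalogue lists the plasmid as low copy, although the feature annotation describes the origin generically as a high-copy family. Only short fragments of rop and the pBR322 bom region are detected. Backbone remnants including a lac promoter/operator and a lacZα fragment are also annotated and play no evident role in expression of the fusion.

The expression cassette is driven by the tac promoter, a strong trp/lac hybrid, followed by a lac operator. A plasmid-borne lacI gene under the lacIq promoter supplies repressor, so transcription stays off until it is induced with IPTG. Downstream lies the Schistosoma japonicum glutathione S-transferase coding sequence. According to the catalogue entry, a PreScission protease cleavage site follows it, allowing the tag to be removed, although that site is not separately annotated in the feature table. The insert of about 388 bp was cloned between BamHI and EcoRI sites, both of which are retained. It encodes amino acids 4–128 of SAP, a region that includes its SH2 domain. The depositor estimates the fusion protein at about 38.9 kDa.

GST permits purification on glutathione affinity resin. The associated publication concerns high-throughput phosphotyrosine profiling with SH2 domains, which suggests the recombinant protein is meant as a probe for tyrosine-phosphorylated binding sites.
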