Addgene plasmid #46477: pGEX Sap-SH2
Depositing lab: Bruce Mayer. Depositing organization: University of Connecticut Health Center. Publication: High-throughput phosphotyrosine profiling using SH2 domains. Machida K, Thompson CM, Dierck K, Jablonowski K, Karkkainen S, Liu B, Zhang H, Nash PD, Newman DK, Nollau P, Pawson T, Renkema GH, Saksela K, Schiller MR, Shin DG, Mayer BJ. Mol Cell. 2007 Jun 22;26(6):899-915. 10.1016/j.molcel.2007.05.031 PubMed 17588523.
Backbone
  Vector backbone: pGEX6P1
  Backbone manufacturer: GE Healthcare Biosciences
  Backbone size w/o insert (bp): 4900
  Vector type: Bacterial Expression
Growth in bacteria
  Bacterial resistance: Ampicillin, 100 μg/mL
  Growth temperature: 37°C
  Growth strain: DH5alpha
  Copy number: Low Copy
Gene/Insert
  Gene/Insert name: Sap (alt names: SH2D1A; LYP; SAP; XLP; DSHP; EBVS; IMD5; XLPD; MTCP1; FLJ18687; FLJ92177; SH2D1A)
  Species: H. sapiens (human)
  Insert size (bp): 388
  Mutation: contains amino acids 4-128
  Entrez Gene: SH2D1A (a.k.a. DSHP, EBVS, IMD5, LYP, MTCP1, SAP, SAP/SH2D1A, XLP, XLPD, XLPD1)
  Promoter: Tac
  Tag / fusion protein: GST (N terminal on backbone); PreScission (N terminal on backbone)
  Cloning method: Restriction Enzyme; 5′ cloning site BamHI (not destroyed); 3′ cloning site EcoRI (not destroyed)
  Sequencing primers: 5′ pGEX-5; 3′ pGEX-3
Terms and licenses: Academic/Nonprofit Terms; Industry Terms: Not Available to Industry
Depositor comments: The molecular weight of the GST fusion protein is approximately 38.9 kDa
How to cite: pGEX Sap-SH2 was a gift from Bruce Mayer (Addgene plasmid # 46477 ; http://n2t.net/addgene:46477 ; RRID:Addgene_46477)
