>Addgene plasmid #46477 | pGEX Sap-SH2 | depositor partial sequence | sequence record 65676 | Insert sequence
GGATCCGTGGCTGTGTATCATGGCAAAATCAGCAGGGAAACCGGCGAGAAGCTCCTGCTTGCCACTGGGC
TGGATGGCAGCTATTTGCTGAGGGACAGCGAGAGCGTGCCAGGCGTGTACTGCCTATGTGTGCTGTATCA
CGGTTACATTTATACATACCGAGTGTCCCAGACAGAAACAGGTTCTTGGAGTGCTGAGACAGCACCTGGG
GTACATAAAAGATATTTCCGGAAAATAAAAAATCTCATTTCAGCATTTCAGAAGCCAGATCAAGGCATTG
TAATACCTCTGCAGTATCCAGTTGAGAAGAAGTCCTCAGCTAGAAGTACACAAGGTACTACAGGGATAAG
AGAAGATCCTGATGTCTGCCTGAAAGCCCCAGGAATTC
