>Addgene plasmid #46477 | pGEX Sap-SH2 | addgene partial sequence | sequence record 66764 | pGEX5
CTGTTCCAGGGGCCCCTGGGATCCGTGGCTGTGTATCATGGCAAAATCAGCAGGGAAACCGGCGAGAAGC
TCCTGCTTGCCACTGGGCTGGATGGCAGCTATTTGCTGAGGGACAGCGAGAGCGTGCCAGGCGTGTACTG
CCTATGTGTGCTGTATCACGGTTACATTTATACATACCGAGTGTCCCAGACAGAAACAGGTTCTTGGAGT
GCTGAGACAGCACCTGGGGTACATAAAAGATATTTCCGGAAAATAAAAAATCTCATTTCAGCATTTCAGA
AGCCAGATCAAGGCATTGTAATACCTCTGCAGTATCCAGTTGAGAAGAAGTCCTCAGCTAGAAGTACACA
AGGTACTACAGGGATAAGAGAAGATCCTGATGTCTGCCTGAAAGCCCCAGGAATTCTATGAGCGGCCGCA
TCGTGACTGACTGACGATCTGCCTCGCGCGTTTCGGTGATGACGGTGAAAACCTCTGACACATGCAGCTC
CCGGAGACGGTCACAGCTTGTCTGTAAGCGGATGCCGGGAGCAGACAAGCCCGTCAGGGCGCGTCAGCGG
GTGTTGGCGGGTGTCGGGGCGCAGCCATGACCCAGTCACGTAGCGATAGCGGAGTGTATAATTCTTGAAG
ACGAAAGGGCCTCGTGATACGCCTATTTTTATAGGTTAATGTCATGATAATAATGGTTTCTTAGACGTCA
GGTGGCACTTTTCGGGGAAATGTGCGCGGAACCCCTATTTGTTTATTTTTCTAAATACATTCAAATATGT
ATCCGCTCATGAGACAATAACCCTGATAAATGCTTCAATAATATTGAAAAA
